>Addgene plasmid #70656 | lentiCRISPR - DDX3Y sgRNA 1 | addgene partial sequence | sequence record 128377 | hU6-F 5'-GAGGGCCTATTTCCCATGATT-3'
AGGCTGTTAGAGAGATAATTAGAATTAATTTGACTGTAAACACAAAGATATTAGTACAAAATACGTGACG
TAGAAAGTAATAATTTCTTGGGTAGTTTGCAGTTTTAAAATTATGTTTTAAAATGGACTATCATATGCTT
ACCGTAACTTGAAAGTATTTCGATTTCTTGGCTTTATATATCTTGTGGAAAGGACGAAACACCGCAGTTT
AGCGATATTGACAGTTTTAGAGCTAGAAATAGCAAGTTAAAATAAGGCTAGTCCGTTATCAACTTGAAAA
AGTGGCACCGAGTCGGTGCTTTTTTGAATTCTAGATCTTGAGACAAATGGCAGTATTCATCCACAATTTT
AAAAGAAAAGGGGGGATTGGGGGGTACAGTGCAGGGGAAAGAATAGTAGACATAATAGCAACAGACATAC
AAACTAAAGAATTACAAAAACAAATTACAAAAATTCAAAATTTTCGGGTTTATTACAGGGACAGCAGAGA
TCCACTTTGGCGCCGGCTCGAGTGGCTCCGGTGCCCGTCAGTGGGCAGAGCGCACATCGCCCACAGTCCC
CGAGAAGTTGGGGGGAGGGGTCGGCAATTGAACCGGTGCCTAGAGAAGGTGGCGCGGGGTAAACTGGGAA
AGTGATGTCGTGTACTGGCTCCGCCTTTTTCCCGAGGGTGGGGGAGAACCGTATATAAGTGCAGTAGTCG
CCGTGAACGTTCTTTTTCGCAACGGGTTTGCCGCCAGAACACAGGTGTCGTGACGCGGGATCCGCCACCA
TGGATTACAAAGACGATGACGATAAGATGGCCCCAAAGAAGAAGCGGAAGGTCGGTATCCACGGAGTCCC
AGCAGCCGACAAGAAGTACAGCATCGGCCTGGACATCGGCACCAACTCTGTGGGCTGGGCCGTGATCACC
GACGAGTACAAGGTGCCCAGCAAGAAATTCAAGGTGCTGGGCAACACCGACCGGCACAGCATCAAGAAGA
ACCTGATCGGAGCCCTGCTGTTCGACAGCGG
