>Addgene plasmid #70656 | lentiCRISPR - DDX3Y sgRNA 1 | addgene partial sequence | sequence record 128378 | hSpCas9-R1 5'-CGCTCGTGCTTCTTATCCTC-3'
TCTGTGGAAGAAGCTGTCGTCCACCTTGGCCATCTCGTTGCTGAAGATCTCTTGCAGATAGCAGATCCGG
TTCTTCCGTCTGGTGTATCTTCTTCTGGCGGTTCTCTTCAGCCGGGTGGCCTCGGCTGTTTCGCCGCTGT
CGAACAGCAGGGCTCCGATCAGGTTCTTCTTGATGCTGTGCCGGTCGGTGTTGCCCAGCACCTTGAATTT
CTTGCTGGGCACCTTGTACTCGTCGGTGATCACGGCCCAGCCCACAGAGTTGGTGCCGATGTCCAGGCCG
ATGCTGTACTTCTTGTCGGCTGCTGGGACTCCGTGGATACCGACCTTCCGCTTCTTCTTTGGGGCCATCT
TATCGTCATCGTCTTTGTAATCCATGGTGGCGGATCCCGCGTCACGACACCTGTGTTCTGGCGGCAAACC
CGTTGCGAAAAAGAACGTTCACGGCGACTACTGCACTTATATACGGTTCTCCCCCACCCTCGGGAAAAAG
GCGGAGCCAGTACACGACATCACTTTCCCAGTTTACCCCGCGCCACCTTCTCTAGGCACCGGTTCAATTG
CCGACCCCTCCCCCCAACTTCTCGGGGACTGTGGGCGATGTGCGCTCTGCCCACTGACGGGCACCGGAGC
CACTCGAGCCGGCGCCAAAGTGGATCTCTGCTGTCCCTGTAATAAACCCGAAAATTTTGAATTTTTGTAA
TTTGTTTTTGTAATTCTTTAGTTTGTATGTCTGTTGCTATTATGTCTACTATTCTTTCCCCTGCACTGTA
CCCCCCAATCCCCCCTTTTCTTTTAAAATTGTGGATGAATACTGCCATTTGTCTCAAGATCTAGAATTCA
AAAAAGCACCGACTCGGTGCCACTTTTTCAAGTTGATAACGGACTAGCCTTATTTTAACTTGCTATTTCT
AGCTCTAAAACTGTCAATATCGCTAAACTGCGGTGTTTCGTCCTTTCCACAAGATATATAAAGCCAAGAA
ATCGAAATACTTTCAAGTTACGGTAAGCATATGATAGTCCATTTTAAAACATAATTTTAAAACTGCAAAC
TACCCAAGAAA
