>Addgene plasmid #70656 | lentiCRISPR - DDX3Y sgRNA 1 | depositor partial sequence | sequence record 128380 | lentiCRISPR - DDX3Y sgRNA 1 sequence 652 bps
GTTAGAGAGATAATTAGAATTAATTTGACTGTAAACACAAAGATATTAGTACAAAATACGTGACGTAGAA
AGTAATAATTTCTTGGGTAGTTTGCAGTTTTAAAATTATGTTTTAAAATGGACTATCATATGCTTACCGT
AACTTGAAAGTATTTCGATTTCTTGGCTTTATATATCTTGTGGAAAGGACGAAACACCGCAGTTTAGCGA
TATTGACAGTTTTAGAGCTAGAAATAGCAAGTTAAAATAAGGCTAGTCCGTTATCAACTTGAAAAAGTGG
CACCGAGTCGGTGCTTTTTTGAATTCTAGATCTTGAGACAAATGGCAGTATTCATCCACAATTTTAAAAG
AAAAGGGGGGATTGGGGGGTACAGTGCAGGGGAAAGAATAGTAGACATAATAGCAACAGACATACAAACT
AAAGAATTACAAAAACAAATTACAAAAATTCAAAATTTTCGGGTTTATTACAGGGACAGCAGAGATCCAC
TTTGGCGCCGGCTCGAGTGGCTCCGGTGCCCGTCAGTGGGCAGAGCGCACATCGCCCACAGTCCCCGAGA
AGTTGGGGGGAGGGGTCGGCAATTGAACCGGTGCCTAGAGAAGGTGGCGCGGGGTAAACTGGGAAAGTGA
TGTCGTGTACTGGCTCCGCCTT
