[The description below was written by a language model from this plasmid's Addgene catalogue record.]
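Description:
lentiCRISPR - DDX3Y sgRNA 1 is an all-in-one lentiviral CRISPR plasmid built on the lentiCRISPR v1 backbone and intended for gene disruption in mammalian cells. It is propagated in bacteria under ampicillin selection; the copy number is recorded as unknown. The recommended host is a recombination-deficient strain of the kind commonly used to keep the repeated sequences of lentiviral vectors stable. No feature table accompanies the record, so the origin of replication, the long terminal repeats, the packaging signal and other viral elements expected in such a backbone are not individually documented here.

The payload consists of two expression units. A U6 promoter, a standard RNA polymerase III promoter for small RNAs, drives a synthetic single-guide RNA whose 20-nucleotide spacer targets DDX3Y. The EFS promoter, a short form of the EF-1α promoter, drives a human codon-optimized Cas9 together with a puromycin resistance gene. How these two proteins are linked within that transcript is not stated in the record. Once the plasmid is packaged into lentiviral particles and delivered to target cells, the integrated cassette supplies both nuclease and guide from a single vector. Transduced cells can be enriched with puromycin, and Cas9 is directed to cut the DDX3Y locus.

The "sgRNA 1" designation suggests it is one of several guides against this gene. The associated publication concerns the identification and characterization of essential genes in the human genome, consistent with use of this construct for targeted knockout of DDX3Y to examine how its loss affects human cells.
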