Addgene plasmid #70656: lentiCRISPR - DDX3Y sgRNA 1
Purpose: Expresses human codon-optimized Cas9 protein and puromycin resistance from EFS promoter and a DDX3Y targeting synthetic single-guide RNA (sgRNA) element from U6 promoter. Lentiviral backbone.
Depositing lab: David Sabatini. Depositing organization: Whitehead Institute for Biomedical Research. Publication: Identification and characterization of essential genes in the human genome. Wang T, Birsoy K, Hughes NW, Krupczak KM, Post Y, Wei JJ, Lander ES, Sabatini DM. Science. 2015 Oct 15. pii: aac7041. 10.1126/science.aac7041 PubMed 26472758.
Backbone
  Vector backbone: lentiCRISPR v1
  Vector type: Mammalian Expression, Lentiviral, CRISPR
Growth in bacteria
  Bacterial resistance: Ampicillin, 100 μg/mL
  Growth temperature: 37°C
  Growth strain: NEB Stable
  Copy number: Unknown
Gene/Insert
  Gene/Insert name: sgRNA against DDX3Y
  gRNA/shRNA sequence: GCAGTTTAGCGATATTGACA
Terms and licenses: Academic/Nonprofit Terms; Industry Terms: Not Available to Industry
How to cite: lentiCRISPR - DDX3Y sgRNA 1 was a gift from David Sabatini (Addgene plasmid # 70656 ; http://n2t.net/addgene:70656 ; RRID:Addgene_70656)
